Addgene plasmid #29095: pEMS1183
Purpose: Expression of the eGFP reporter gene was not detected in the brain and eye.
Depositing lab: Elizabeth Simpson. Depositing organization: University of British Columbia. Publication: A regulatory toolbox of MiniPromoters to drive selective expression in the brain. Portales-Casamar E, Swanson DJ, Liu L, de Leeuw CN, Banks KG, Ho Sui SJ, Fulton DL, Ali J, Amirabbasi M, Arenillas DJ, Babyak N, Black SF, Bonaguro RJ, Brauer E, Candido TR, Castellarin M, Chen J, Chen Y, Cheng JC, Chopra V, Docking TR, Dreolini L, D'Souza CA, Flynn EK, Glenn R, Hatakka K, Hearty TG, Imanian B, Jiang S, Khorasan-zadeh S, Komljenovic I, Laprise S, Liao NY, Lim JS, Lithwick S, Liu F, Liu J, Lu M, McConechy M, McLeod AJ, Milisavljevic M, Mis J, O'Connor K, Palma B, Palmquist DL, Schmouth JF, Swanson MI, Tam B, Ticoll A, Turner JL, Varhol R, Vermeulen J, Watkins RF, Wilson G, Wong BK, Wong SH, Wong TY, Yang GS, Ypsilanti AR, Jones SJ, Holt RA, Goldowitz D, Wasserman WW, Simpson EM. Proc Natl Acad Sci U S A. 2010 Sep 21. 107(38):16589-94. 10.1073/pnas.1009158107 PubMed 20807748.
Backbone
  Vector backbone: pEMS1306
  Backbone size w/o insert (bp): 16454
  Vector type: Pleiades Promoter Project [sic, Pleaides Plieades]
Growth in bacteria
  Bacterial resistance: Ampicillin, 100 μg/mL
  Growth temperature: 37°C
  Growth strain: DH5alpha
  Growth instructions: DH10B
  Copy number: High Copy
Gene/Insert
  Gene/Insert name: Ple220 (alt names: TAC3; tachykinin 2)
  Species: H. sapiens (human)
  Insert size (bp): 991
  Entrez Gene: TAC3 (a.k.a. HH10, NKB, NKNB, PRO1155, ZNEUROK1)
  Tag / fusion protein: EGFP-NLS (C terminal on backbone)
  Cloning method: Restriction Enzyme; 5′ cloning site FseI (unknown if destroyed); 3′ cloning site AscI (unknown if destroyed)
  Sequencing primers: 5′ Unknown
Terms and licenses: Academic/Nonprofit Terms; Industry Terms: Not Available to Industry
Depositor comments: Please note that Addgene's sequencing results identified a single nucleotide mismatch at bp# 620 when compared to the full sequence information provided by the depositing laboratory. This difference is not known to affect the function of the plasmid.
How to cite: pEMS1183 was a gift from Elizabeth Simpson (Addgene plasmid # 29095 ; http://n2t.net/addgene:29095 ; RRID:Addgene_29095)
