[The description below was written by a language model from this plasmid's Addgene catalogue record.]
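Description:
pEMS1183 is a Pleiades Promoter Project plasmid built on the large pEMS1306 backbone (about 16.5 kb without insert). It carries Ple220, a 991 bp human MiniPromoter designed from regulatory sequence of the TAC3 gene, which encodes a tachykinin neuropeptide precursor (neurokinin B). The MiniPromoter was inserted by restriction cloning between FseI and AscI sites. This places it upstream of a backbone-encoded EGFP reporter carrying a nuclear localisation signal, so any transcriptional activity of the compact promoter would appear as nuclear green fluorescence. The plasmid is maintained in E. coli as a high-copy construct under ampicillin selection. The record includes no feature table, so the origin of replication, polyadenylation signal and other elements that make up the large backbone are not stated.

The construct belongs to a systematic effort to build a toolbox of small human promoters that drive region- or cell-type-selective expression in the brain. Each candidate was tested through a reporter readout. For Ple220 the result was negative: eGFP expression was not detected in the brain or the eye. pEMS1183 is therefore mainly useful as a documented non-expressing design, for example as a comparison point for other TAC3-derived or related MiniPromoters, or as a starting point for redesigning the regulatory content. The repository's sequencing found a single-nucleotide mismatch relative to the depositor's full sequence, and this difference is not known to affect function.
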