>Addgene plasmid #29095 | pEMS1183 | addgene partial sequence | sequence record 41402 | EGFP-N 5'-CGTCGCCGTCCAGCTCGACCAG-3'
GCTCCTCGCCCTTGCTCACCATGGTGGCGGAAGTTCCTATACCTTTTGAAGAATAGGAACTTCGGCGCGC
CGGAGCAGCTCTGTGCCGGGGGCTGGGTGGTCTGGCAGGATCAAGGAACTGGCTAGGACCGCTGCCTGCT
CCCCTCACACACTGGTGCTGCCGGTGCTCCTGCAAAGAGAGAAACCGAGTGGAGGGGATCTAGGAAGGCT
GCAGTCACTCAGTCCCAGCTCCCTGATAAAGGCTCTGGGAGGGTCTAGGGGAGCTGAGGGGAGGGGCTGA
GAGTCACCAATCCCAGGGTGGCTGGAGGGGAGGCGGGGAGGCTGTAGGGGGGAGGAGGATGCAGACAGTA
GCCACACACCCAGACACACACATACCCCACAGACCCAGCAGTGAGACCATTTCCTAACAGCACCCGAGCT
GGCTGCTGTGTATGGTTTGTGTACAGTTTGATGTGCTATTTTACCTATCAGTTATGTGTATTGTTTTATT
TTCAAAATGCAAATAAATTCCCTTATCTTTTGCTCATCCACCCCCAGTAACCTCAGGTGCTTCTAAGATC
CCAACCCCTTCCTTCTTCTCTTTCTCCCTTGCCCGCCTCTATCCTCTGCTTAGTCAGGATAGGAAAACAA
CAACAGCAAAAAAACCAGATTGAGCCTCGATTTCCACAGTTCCTTTACGAAAAAGAATAGGAATTGTCAG
GGTAGGGGTACAGGGGGAGGATAGGGAGGAAGTCTTTTCAAGGTTTTGAAATGACAGCAATTACATCGGT
ACAAATGCTTTTAAGATGATTGCGGGTGGGACTTATTACAAATTCAATGTGTGAAGTTTAACTGCCTCTT
CAGCT
