>Addgene plasmid #29095 | pEMS1183 | addgene partial sequence | sequence record 42432 | pEMS1307-fwd 5'-ccgcacgtctaagaaaccat-3'
CGTATCACGAGGCCCTTTCGTCTTCAAGAATTAATTCCGATCATATTCAATAACCCTTAATGAATTCGAG
CTCCTAGGCCGGCCGTGGCTCCAAACGGTGTCCAGCCCATACTTGGCACTCCCCTGGGTGTTTTTTTTTT
TTAACGGTTCTGGCCTTTTGGATATGGCACAACTGCTGCCACCTGCAAGGCTGCCCTGGTGATAACTCCC
TTGGCCCAGCATGTGGTGTTCAGGCAGCCACTTTTCCCAAATTGTTGAATACTCTGCCCACCTCCTATAA
TGAGATGCTGAACAGATTTGAGCTGAAGAGGCAGTTAAACTTCACACATTGAATTTGTAATAAGTCCCAC
CCGCAATCATCTTAAAAGCATTTGTACCGATGTAATTGCTGTCATTTCAAAACCTTGAAAAGACTTCCTC
CCTATCCTCCCCCTGTACCCCTACCCTGACAATTCCTATTCTTTTTCGTAAAGGAACTGTGGAAATCGAG
GCTCAATCTGGTTTTTTTGCTGTTGTTGTTTTCCTATCCTGACTAAGCAGAGGATAGAGGCGGGCAAGGG
AGAAAGAGAAGAAGGAAGGGGTTGGGATCTTAGAAGCACCTGAGGTTACTGGGGGTGGATGAGCAAAAGA
TAAGGGAATTTATTTGCATTTTGAAAATAAAACAATACACATAACTGATAGGTAAAATAGCACATCAAAC
TGTACACAAACCATACACAGCAGCCAGCTCGGGTGCTGTTAGGAAATGGTCTCACTGCTGGGTCTGTGGG
GTATGTGTGTGTCTGGGTGTGTGG
